>Addgene plasmid #68904 | pAT753 | depositor full sequence | sequence record 121363 | pAT753 sequence 5767 bps
ATCCATCAAAATTCGTTTTCTCTATGTTGGATTCCTTGTTGCTCATATTGTGATGATAATTTCTACAAAT
ATAGTCATTGGTAACTATCTATGAAACTGTTTGATACTTTTATAGTTGATTAAACTTGTTCATGGCATTT
GCCTTAATATCATCCGCTATGTCAATGTAGGGTTTCATAGCTTTGTAGTCGCTGTGTCCCGTCCATTTCA
TGACCACCTGTGCCGGGATTCCGAGAGCCAGCGCATTGCAGATGAATGTCCTTCTTCCTGCATGGGTACT
GAGCAAAGCGTATTTGGGTGTGACTTCATCAATACGTTCATTTCCCTTGTAGTAGGTTTCCCGTACAGGC
TCGTTGATTTCTGCCAGTTCGCCCAGCTCTTTCAGGTAATCGTTCATCTTCTGGTTGCTGATGACGGGCA
GAGCCATGTAATTCTCGAAATGGATGTCCTTGTATTTGTCCAGTATGGCTTTGCTGTATTTGTTCAGTTC
AATCGTCAGGCTGTCGGCAGTCTTGACTGTGGTTATTTCGATGTGGTCGGACTTCACATCGCTTCTTTTC
AGATTGCGAACATCCGAATACCGCAAACTCGTAAAGCAGCAGAACAGGAAAACATCACGCACACGTTCCA
GGTATTGCTTATCCTTGGGTATCTGGTAGTCTTTCAGCTTGTTCAGTTCATCCCAAGTCAGGAAGATTAC
TTTTTTCGAGGTGGTTTTCAGTTTCGGTTTGAACGTATCGTATGCAATGTTCTGATGATGTCCTTTCTTG
AAGCTCCAGCGCAGGAACCATTTGAGGAATCCCATTTGCTTGCCGATGGTGCTGTTTCTCATATCCTTGG
TGTCACGCAGGAAGTTGACGTATTCGTTCAATCCAAACTCGTTGAAATAGTTGAACGTTGCATCCTCCTT
GAACTCTTTGAGGTGGTTCCTCACTGCTGCAAATTTTTCATAGGTGGATGCCGTCCAGTTATTCTGGTTA
CCGCACTCTTTTACAAACTCATCGAACACCTCCCAAAAGCTGACAGGGGCTTCTTCCGGCTGTTCTTCGC
TGGTGTCTTTCATTCTCATGTTGAAAGCTTCCTTCAACTGTTGGGTCGTTGGCATGACCTCCTGCACCTC
AAATTCCTTGAAAATATTCTGGATTTCGGCATAGTATTTCAGCAAGTCCGTATTGATTTCGGCTGCACTT
TGCTTTAGCTTGTTGGTACATCCGCTCTTTACCCGCTGCTTATCTGCATCCCATTTGGCTACGTCAATCC
GGTAGCCCGTTGTAAACTCGATGCGTTGGCTGGCAAAGATGACACGCATACGGATGGGTACGTTCTCTAC
GATTGGCACACCGTTCTTTTTCCGGCTCTCCAATGCAAAAATGATGTTGCGCTTGATATTCATAATTGGG
TGCGTTTGAAATTCTACACCCAAATATACACCCAATTATTGAGATAGCAAAAGACATTTAGAAACATTTA
CTTTTACTCTATATTGTAATTTACACTTGATTATCAGTCGTTTGCAGTCTTATGATATTCTGTGAAAGTA
TAAGTTCGAGAGCCTGTCTCTCCGCAAAAAACGCTGAAAATCAGCAGATTGCAAAACAAACACCCTGTTT
TACACCCAAGAATGTAAAGTCGGCTGTTTTTGTTTTATTTAAGATAATACAACCACTACATAATAAAAGA
GTAGCGATATTAAAAGAATCCGATGAGAAAAGACTAATATTTATCTATCCATTCAGTTTGATTTTTCAGG
ACTTTACATCGTCCTGAAAGTATTTGTTGGTACCGGTACCGAGGACGCGTAAACATTTACAGTTGCATGT
GGCCTATTGTTTTTAGCCGTTAAATATTTTATAACTATTAAATAGCGATACAAATTGTTCGAAACTAATA
TTGTTTATATCATATATTCTCGCATGTTTTAAAGCTTTATTAAATTGATTTTTTGTAAACAGTTTTTCGT
ACTCTTTGTTAACCCATTTCATTACAAAAGTTTCATATTTTTTTCTCTCTTTAAATGCCATTTTTGCTGG
CTTTCTTTTTAATACAATTAATGTGCTATCCACTTTAGGTTTTGGATGGAAATAATACCTAGGAATTTTT
GCTAATATAGAAATATCTACCTCTGCCATTAACAGCAATGCTAGTGATCTGTTTGTATCTAATAACATTT
TAGCAAAACCATATTCCACTATTAAATAACTTATTGTGGCTGAACTTTCAAAAACAATTTTTCGAATTAT
ATTTGTGCTTATGTTGTAAGGTATGCTGCCAAATATTTTATATGGATTGTGGCTAGGAAATGTAAATTTC
AGTATATCATCATTTACTATTTGATAGTTAGGATAATTTAAGAGCTTATTACGAGTTACCTCACATAATT
TAGAATCAATTTCTATCGCCGTTACAAAATTACATCTCTTTACCAATCCAGCAGTAAAATGACCTTTCCC
TGCACCTATTTCAAAGATGTTATCTTTTTCATCTAAACTTATGCAATTCATTATTTTTTCTATGTGATAT
TTTGAAGTAATAAAATTTTGACTATCTTTTATATTTACTTTGTTCATTATAACCTCTCCTTAATTTATTG
CATCTCTTTTCGAATATTTATGTTTTTTGAGAAAAGAACGTACTCATGGTTCATCCCGATATGCGTATCG
GTCTGTATATCAGCAACTTTCTATGTGTTTCAACTACAATAGTCATCTATTCTCATCTTTCTGAGTCCAC
CCCCTGCAAAGCCCCTCTTTACGACATAAAAATTCGGTCGGAAAAGGTATGCAAAAGATGTTTCTCTCTT
TAAGAGAAACTCTTCGGGATGCAAAAATATGAAAATAACTCCAATTCACCAAATTATATAGCGACTTTTT
TACAAAATGCTAAAATTTGTTGATTTCCGTCAAGCAATTGTTGAGCAAAAATGTCTTTTACGATAAAATG
ATACCTCAATATCAACTGTTTAGCAAAACGATATTTCTCTTAAAGAGAGAAACACCTTTTTGTTCACCAA
TCCCCGACTTTTAATCCCGCGGCCATGATTGAAAAAGGAAGAGTATGAGTATTCAACATTTCCGTGTCGC
CCTTATTCCCTTTTTTGCGGCATTTTGCCTTCCTGTTTTTGCTCACCCAGAAACGCTGGTGAAAGTAAAA
GATGCTGAAGATCAGTTGGGTGCACGAGTGGGTTACATCGAACTGGATCTCAACAGCGGTAAGATCCTTG
AGAGTTTTCGCCCCGAAGAACGTTTTCCAATGATGAGCACTTTTAAAGTTCTGCTATGTGGCGCGGTATT
ATCCCGTATTGACGCCGGGCAAGAGCAACTCGGTCGCCGCATACACTATTCTCAGAATGACTTGGTTGAG
TACTCACCAGTCACAGAAAAGCATCTTACGGATGGCATGACAGTAAGAGAATTATGCAGTGCTGCCATAA
CCATGAGTGATAACACTGCGGCCAACTTACTTCTGACAACGATCGGAGGACCGAAGGAGCTAACCGCTTT
TTTGCACAACATGGGGGATCATGTAACTCGCCTTGATCGTTGGGAACCGGAGCTGAATGAAGCCATACCA
AACGACGAGCGTGACACCACGATGCCTGTAGCAATGGCAACAACGTTGCGCAAACTATTAACTGGCGAAC
TACTTACTCTAGCTTCCCGGCAACAATTAATAGACTGGATGGAGGCGGATAAAGTTGCAGGACCACTTCT
GCGCTCGGCCCTTCCGGCTGGCTGGTTTATTGCTGATAAATCTGGAGCCGGTGAGCGTGGGTCTCGCGGT
ATCATTGCAGCACTGGGGCCAGATGGTAAGCCCTCCCGTATCGTAGTTATCTACACGACGGGGAGTCAGG
CAACTATGGATGAACGAAATAGACAGATCGCTGAGATAGGTGCCTCACTGATTAAGCATTGGTAACTGTC
AGACCAAGTTTACTCATAACGCGTCAATTCGAGGGGGATCAATTCCGTGATAGGTGGGCTGCCCTTCCTG
GTTGGCTTGGTTTCATCAGCCATCCGCTTGCCCTCATCTGTTACGCCGGCGGTAGCCGGCCAGCCTCGCA
GAGCAGGATTCCCGTTGAGCACCGCCAGGTGCGAATAAGGGACAGTGAAGAAGGAACACCCGCTCGCGGG
TGGGCCTACTTCACCTATCCTGCCCGGCTGACGCCGTTGGATACACCAAGGAAAGTCTACACGAACCCTT
TGGCAAAATCCTGTATATCGTGCGAAAAAGGATGGATATACCGAAAAAATCGCTATAATGACCCCGAAGC
AGGGTTATGCAGCGGAAAACGGAATTGATCCGGCCACGATGCGTCCGGCGTAGAGGATCTGAAGATCAGC
AGTTCAACCTGTTGATAGTACGTACTAAGCTCTCATGTTTCACGTACTAAGCTCTCATGTTTAACGTACT
AAGCTCTCATGTTTAACGAACTAAACCCTCATGGCTAACGTACTAAGCTCTCATGGCTAACGTACTAAGC
TCTCATGTTTCACGTACTAAGCTCTCATGTTTGAACAATAAAATTAATATAAATCAGCAACTTAAATAGC
CTCTAAGGTTTTAAGTTTTATAAGAAAAAAAAGAATATATAAGGCTTTTAAAGCTTTTAAGGTTTAACGG
TTGTGGACAACAAGCCAGGGATGTAACGCACTGAGAAGCCCTTAGAGCCTCTCAAAGCAATTTTGAGTGA
CACAGGAACACTTAACGGCTGACATGGGAATTCCCCTCCACCGCGGTGGCGGCCGCTGATCTGGAAGAAG
CAATGAAAGCTGCTGTTAAGTCTCCGAATCAGGTATTGTTCCTGACAGGTGTATTCCCATCCGGTAAACG
CGGATACTTTGCAGTTGATCTGACTCAGGAATAAATTATAAATTAAGGTAAGAAGATTGTAGGATAAGCT
AATGAAATAGAAAAAGGATGCCGTCACACAACTTGTCGGCATTCTTTTTTGTTTTATTAGTTGAAAATAT
AGTGAAAACTTTGCAACAGCATAGCTCAGCACAGATTATTTGTCGTAACTTTGCACTCCAAATCTGTTTT
TAACATATGGCACTAATGGTTTTTACTCTGGAAGATTTTGTTGGCGATTGGCGTCAGACCGCGGGTTATA
ATTTGGATCAAGTCCTGGAACAGGGTGGCGTAAGCTCTCTGTTCCAGAACCTGGGTGTGAGCGTGACGCC
GATTCAGCGCATCGTTCTGTCCGGCGAGAACGGTCTGAAAATTGATATTCATGTGATCATCCCGTACGAA
GGCCTGAGCGGTGACCAAATGGGTCAAATCGAGAAAATCTTTAAAGTCGTCTACCCAGTTGACGATCACC
ACTTCAAGGTTATCTTGCATTACGGTACGCTGGTGATTGATGGTGTGACCCCGAATATGATTGACTATTT
CGGCCGTCCGTATGAAGGCATTGCCGTTTTTGACGGTAAAAAGATCACCGTCACCGGTACCCTGTGGAAT
GGCAATAAGATTATTGACGAGCGTCTGATTAACCCGGACGGCAGCCTGCTGTTCCGCGTGACCATCAACG
GTGTCACGGGTTGGCGTCTGTGCGAGCGCATCCTGGCATAATGAACTGCACTTGCTTTGATAATTAATGA
TAAACAATCTAAAAGCACTCTAATCGTTATCGGAGTGCTTTTAGATTACTAATCAAATTGCTTCTACTAA
TTGCCTATCTTCCAGTGATGGAACAGCATTTGTGCATTGGCTGCAACAATCAGCCTTACTTGTGCCTGTT
CTATTTCCGAACCGACCGCTTGTATGA
Features (pLannotate 1.2.2; 8 found; start..end, strand, type, name):
   1839..2567    -  CDS            ermC': ERM_BACIU - Experimental evidence at protein level: Swiss-Prot protein existence level 1. This protein produces a dimethylation of the adenine residue at position 2085 in 23S rRNA, resulting in reduced affinity between ribosomes and macrolide-lincosamide-streptogramin B antibiotics. From Bacillus subtilis.
   3038..3054    +  promoter       AmpR promoter (fragment): bla
   3055..3915    +  CDS            AmpR: β-lactamase; bla; confers resistance to ampicillin, carbenicillin, and related antibiotics
   3968..4013    -  CDS            traJ (fragment): oriT-recognizing protein; traJ
   4046..4155    -  oriT           oriT: incP origin of transfer
   4326..4714    +  rep_origin     R6K γ ori: γ replication origin from E. coli plasmid R6K; requires the R6K initiator protein pi for replication
   4726..4747    +  misc_feature   MCS (fragment): pBluescript multiple cloning site
   5056..5568    +  CDS            LUCI_OPLGR (fragment): Experimental evidence at protein level: Swiss-Prot protein existence level 1. Catalytic subunit of oplophorus-luciferin 2-monooxygenase. Oxidoreductase that converts coelenterazine (the oplophorus luciferin) to coelenteramide under emission of blue light with a maximum at 454 nm. Is also active with bisdeoxycoelenterazine. From Oplophorus gracilirostris (Luminous shrimp).
