[The description below was written by a language model from this plasmid's Addgene catalogue record and pLannotate feature annotations shown in this document.]
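Description:
pAT753 is a 5,767 bp bacterial expression plasmid built on the pNBU2 backbone and designed to deliver a constitutive luciferase reporter into Bacteroides, in the context of work on engineering the human gut commensal Bacteroides thetaiotaomicron. In E. coli it replicates from the R6K γ origin, which depends on the pi initiator protein supplied in trans. This is why it is maintained in a pir-expressing host, at low copy, under ampicillin selection from the β-lactamase gene. An incP oriT with an adjacent traJ fragment allows the plasmid to be mobilised by conjugation from E. coli into the recipient. Because the R6K origin cannot function without pi, the plasmid behaves as a suicide vector there. Selection in Bacteroides uses erythromycin, and the feature table shows a matching rRNA-methylase resistance gene, annotated by similarity to ermC'. pNBU2-type vectors are generally used for chromosomal integration through a site-specific integrase. However, no integrase or attachment site was annotated, and roughly the first 1.8 kb of the sequence carries no called features.

The payload is NanoLuc, a 516 bp insert that the annotation identifies as a derivative of the catalytic subunit of the Oplophorus gracilirostris luciferase. It sits downstream of the R6K origin and a remnant of a multiple cloning site. According to the record, it is expressed constitutively from a promoter designated PAM3. That promoter and any associated ribosome-binding site were not picked up by the automated annotation, but they presumably lie in the unannotated interval immediately upstream of the coding sequence. The construct serves as a luminescent readout of the strength of this constitutive promoter in Bacteroides, useful for characterising genetic parts.
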