Addgene plasmid #68904: pAT753
Purpose: NanoLuc expressed constiutively from PAM3, pNBU2 backbone, AmpR
Depositing lab: Timothy Lu & Christopher Voigt. Depositing organization: Massachusetts Institute of Technology. Publication: Programming a Human Commensal Bacterium, Bacteroides thetaiotaomicron, to Sense and Respond to Stimuli in the Murine Gut Microbiota. Mimee M, Tucker AC, Voigt CA, Lu TK. Cell Syst. 2015 Jul 29;1(1):62-71. doi: 10.1016/j.cels.2015.06.001. PubMed 26918244.
Backbone
  Vector backbone: pNBU2
  Total vector size (bp): 5767
  Vector type: Bacterial Expression
  Selectable markers: Erythromycin in Bacteroides
Growth in bacteria
  Bacterial resistance: Ampicillin, 100 μg/mL
  Growth temperature: 37°C
  Growth strain: Pir1
  Copy number: Low Copy
Gene/Insert
  Gene/Insert name: NanoLuc
  Insert size (bp): 516
Terms and licenses: Academic/Nonprofit Terms; Industry Terms: Not Available to Industry
How to cite: pAT753 was a gift from Timothy Lu & Christopher Voigt (Addgene plasmid # 68904 ; http://n2t.net/addgene:68904 ; RRID:Addgene_68904)
