>Addgene plasmid #68904 | pAT753 | addgene partial sequence | sequence record 126318 | pGP704-R 5'-aacaagccagggatgtaacg-3'
TTTGAGTGACACAGGAACACTTAACGGCTGACATGGGAATTCCCCTCCACCGCGGTGGCGGCCGCTGATC
TGGAAGAAGCAATGAAAGCTGCTGTTAAGTCTCCGAATCAGGTATTGTTCCTGACAGGTGTATTCCCATC
CGGTAAACGCGGATACTTTGCAGTTGATCTGACTCAGGAATAAATTATAAATTAAGGTAAGAAGATTGTA
GGATAAGCTAATGAAATAGAAAAAGGATGCCGTCACACAACTTGTCGGCATTCTTTTTTGTTTTATTAGT
TGAAAATATAGTGAAAACTTTGCAACAGCATAGCTCAGCACAGATTATTTGTCGTAACTTTGCACTCCAA
ATCTGTTTTTAACATATGGCACTAATGGTTTTTACTCTGGAAGATTTTGTTGGCGATTGGCGTCAGACCG
CGGGTTATAATTTGGATCAAGTCCTGGAACAGGGTGGCGTAAGCTCTCTGTTCCAGAACCTGGGTGTGAG
CGTGACGCCGATTCAGCGCATCGTTCTGTCCGGCGAGAACGGTCTGAAAATTGATATTCATGTGATCATC
CCGTACGAAGGCCTGAGCGGTGACCAAATGGGTCAAATCGAGAAAATCTTTAAAGTCGTCTACCCAGTTG
ACGATCACCACTTCAAGGTTATCTTGCATTACGGTACGCTGGTGATTGATGGTGTGACCCCGAATATGAT
TGACTATTTCGGCCGTCCGTATGAAGGCATTGCCGTTTTTGACGGTA
