>Addgene plasmid #68904 | pAT753 | addgene partial sequence | sequence record 126319 | hhvEBNA1-R 5'-TGGAATAGCAAGGGCAGTTC-3'
GCTCGTCAATAATCTTATTGCCATTCCACAGGGTACCGGTGACGGTGATCTTTTTACCGTCAAAAACGGC
AATGCCTTCATACGGACGGCCGAAATAGTCAATCATATTCGGGGTCACACCATCAATCACCAGCGTACCG
TAATGCAAGATAACCTTGAAGTGGTGATCGTCAACTGGGTAGACGACTTTAAAGATTTTCTCGATTTGAC
CCATTTGGTCACCGCTCAGGCCTTCGTACGGGATGATCACATGAATATCAATTTTCAGACCGTTCTCGCC
GGACAGAACGATGCGCTGAATCGGCGTCACGCTCACACCCAGGTTCTGGAACAGAGAGCTTACGCCACCC
TGTTCCAGGACTTGATCCAAATTATAACCCGCGGTCTGACGCCAATCGCCAACAAAATCTTCCAGAGTAA
AAACCATTAGTGCCATATGTTAAAAACAGATTTGGAGTGCAAAGTTACGACAAATAATCTGTGCTGAGCT
ATGCTGTTGCAAAGTTTTCACTATATTTTCAACTAATAAAACAAAAAAGAATGCCGAC
